>Addgene plasmid #222928 | pPB-cT3G-cERP2-HHEX | addgene full sequence | sequence record 439854 | Addgene NGS Result
TCACCTCGAGTTTACTCCCTATCAGTGATAGAGAACGTATGAAGAGTTTACTCCCTATCAGTGATAGAGA
ACGTATGCAGACTTTACTCCCTATCAGTGATAGAGAACGTATAAGGAGTTTACTCCCTATCAGTGATAGA
GAACGTATGACCAGTTTACTCCCTATCAGTGATAGAGAACGTATCTACAGTTTACTCCCTATCAGTGATA
GAGAACGTATATCCAGTTTACTCCCTATCAGTGATAGAGAACGTATAAGCTTGCCTATATAAGCAGAGCT
CGTTTAGTGAACCGTCAGATCGCCTGGAGACGCCATCCACGCTGTTTTGACCTCCATAGAAGACACCGGG
ACCGATCCAGCCTACCACAAGTTTGTACAAAAAAGCAGGCTTAGCCACCATGCAGTACCCGCACCCCGGG
CCGGCGGCGGGCGCCGTGGGGGTGCCGCTGTACGCGCCCACGCCGCTGCTGCAACCCGCACACCCGACGC
CCTTTTACATCGAGGACATCCTGGGCCGCGGGCCCGCCGCGCCCACGCCCGCCCCCACGCTGCCGTCCCC
CAACTCCTCCTTCACCAGCCTCGTGTCCCCCTACCGGACCCCGGTGTACGAGCCCACGCCGATCCATCCA
GCCTTCTCGCACCACTCCGCCGCCGCGCTGGCCGCTGCCTACGGACCCGGCGGCTTCGGGGGCCCTCTGT
ACCCCTTCCCGCGGACGGTGAACGACTACACGCACGCCCTGCTCCGCCACGACCCCCTGGGCAAACCTCT
ACTCTGGAGCCCCTTCTTGCAGAGGCCTCTGCATAAAAGGAAAGGCGGCCAGGTGAGATTCTCCAACGAC
CAGACCATCGAGCTGGAGAAGAAATTCGAGACGCAGAAATATCTCTCTCCGCCCGAGAGGAAGCGTCTGG
CCAAGATGCTGCAGCTCAGCGAGAGACAGGTCAAAACCTGGTTTCAGAATCGACGCGCTAAATGGAGGAG
ACTAAAACAGGAGAACCCTCAAAGCAATAAAAAAGAAGAACTGGAAAGTTTGGACAGTTCCTGTGATCAG
AGGCAAGATTTGCCCAGTGAACAGAATAAAGGTGCTTCTTTGGATAGCTCTCAATGTTCGCCCTCCCCTG
CCTCCCAGGAAGACCTTGAATCAGAGATTTCAGAGGATTCTGATCAGGAAGTGGACATTGAGGGCGATAA
AAGCTATTTTAATGCTGGATGATACCCAGCTTTCTTGTACAAAGTGGTATACCCATACGATGTTCCAGAT
TACGCTTAGTAATGAGAAATACTCAGAAGATGTCACTCACCATAGTCCGCAGTGAAAGATAAATGATCGA
ATGCCGTTTCGTTGCATTGTTTTAGAGCTAGAAATAGCAAGTAGGCCACTGAGCAAGAACTATGAATGAG
ATCTTTAGACATATTGCGGCCGCTTTCTCCGCGATCCAGACATGATAAGATACATTGATGAGTTTGGACA
AACCAAAACTAGAATGCAGTGAAAAAAATGCCTTATTTGTGAAATTTGTGATGCTATTGCCTTATTTGTA
ACCATTATAAGCTGCAATAAACAAGTTATCTATAACAAGAAAATATATATATAATAAGTTATCACGTAAG
TAGAACATGAAATAACAATATAATTATCGTATGAGTTAAATCTTAAAAGTCACGTAAAAGATAATCATGC
GTCATTTTGACTCACGCGGTCGTTATAGTTCAAAATCAGTGACACTTACCGCATTGACAAGCACGCCTCA
CGGGAGCTCCAAGCGGCGACTGAGATGTCCTAAATGCACAGCGACGGATTCGCGCTATTTAGAAAGAGAG
AGCAATATTTCAAGAATGCATGCGTCAATTTTACGCAGACTATCTTTCTAGGGTTAAGAATTCACTGGCC
GTCGTTTTACAACGTCGTGACTGGGAAAACCCTGGCGTTACCCAACTTAATCGCCTTGCAGCACATCCCC
CTTTCGCCAGCTGGCGTAATAGCGAAGAGGCCCGCACCGATCGCCCTTCCCAACAGTTGCGCAGCCTGAA
TGGCGAATGGCGCCTGATGCGGTATTTTCTCCTTACGCATCTGTGCGGTATTTCACACCGCATATGGTGC
ACTCTCAGTACAATCTGCTCTGATGCCGCATAGTTAAGCCAGCCCCGACACCCGCCAACACCCGCTGACG
CGCCCTGACGGGCTTGTCTGCTCCCGGCATCCGCTTACAGACAAGCTGTGACCATGTCTCCGGGAGCTGC
ATGTGTCAGAGGTTTTCACCGTCATCACCGAAACACGCGAGTTCGAAAGGGCCTCGTGATACGCCTATTT
TTATAGGTTAATGTCATGATAATAATGGTTTCTTAGACGTCAGGTGGCACTTTTCGGGGAAATGTGCGCG
GAACCCCTATTTGTTTATTTTTCTAAATACATTCAAATATGTATCCGCTCATGAGACAATAACCCTGATA
AATGCTTCAATAATATTGAAAAAGGAAGAGTATGAGTATTCAACATTTCCGTGTCGCCCTTATTCCCTTT
TTTGCGGCATTTTGCCTTCCTGTTTTTGCTCACCCAGAAACGCTGGTGAAAGTAAAAGATGCTGAAGATC
AGTTGGGTGCACGAGTGGGTTACATCGAACTGGATCTCAACAGCGGTAAGATCCTTGAGAGTTTTCGCCC
CGAAGAACGTTTTCCAATGATGAGCACTTTTAAAGTTCTGCTATGTGGCGCGGTATTATCCCGTATTGAC
GCCGGGCAAGAGCAACTCGGTCGCCGCATACACTATTCTCAGAATGACTTGGTTGAGTACTCACCAGTCA
CAGAAAAGCATCTTACGGATGGCATGACAGTAAGAGAATTATGCAGTGCTGCCATAACCATGAGTGATAA
CACTGCGGCCAACTTACTTCTGACAACGATCGGAGGACCGAAGGAGCTAACCGCTTTTTTGCACAACATG
GGGGATCATGTAACTCGCCTTGATCGTTGGGAACCGGAGCTGAATGAAGCCATACCAAACGACGAGCGTG
ACACCACGATGCCTGTAGCAATGGCAACAACGTTGCGCAAACTATTAACTGGCGAACTACTTACTCTAGC
TTCCCGGCAACAATTAATAGACTGGATGGAGGCGGATAAAGTTGCAGGACCACTTCTGCGCTCGGCCCTT
CCGGCTGGCTGGTTTATTGCTGATAAATCTGGAGCCGGTGAGCGTGGTTCACGCGGTATCATTGCAGCAC
TGGGGCCAGATGGTAAGCCCTCCCGTATCGTAGTTATCTACACGACGGGGAGTCAGGCAACTATGGATGA
ACGAAATAGACAGATCGCTGAGATAGGTGCCTCACTGATTAAGCATTGGTAACTGTCAGACCAAGTTTAC
TCATATATACTTTAGATTGATTTAAAACTTCATTTTTAATTTAAAAGGATCTAGGTGAAGATCCTTTTTG
ATAATCTCATGACCAAAATCCCTTAACGTGAGTTTTCGTTCCACTGAGCGTCAGACCCCGTAGAAAAGAT
CAAAGGATCTTCTTGAGATCCTTTTTTTCTGCGCGTAATCTGCTGCTTGCAAACAAAAAAACCACCGCTA
CCAGCGGTGGTTTGTTTGCCGGATCAAGAGCTACCAACTCTTTTTCCGAAGGTAACTGGCTTCAGCAGAG
CGCAGATACCAAATACTGTTCTTCTAGTGTAGCCGTAGTTAGGCCACCACTTCAAGAACTCTGTAGCACC
GCCTACATACCTCGCTCTGCTAATCCTGTTACCAGTGGCTGCTGCCAGTGGCGATAAGTCGTGTCTTACC
GGGTTGGACTCAAGACGATAGTTACCGGATAAGGCGCAGCGGTCGGGCTGAACGGGGGGTTCGTGCACAC
AGCCCAGCTTGGAGCGAACGACCTACACCGAACTGAGATACCTACAGCGTGAGCTATGAGAAAGCGCCAC
GCTTCCCGAAGGGAGAAAGGCGGACAGGTATCCGGTAAGCGGCAGGGTCGGAACAGGAGAGCGCACGAGG
GAGCTTCCAGGGGGAAACGCCTGGTATCTTTATAGTCCTGTCGGGTTTCGCCACCTCTGACTTGAGCGTC
GATTTTTGTGATGCTCGTCAGGGGGGCGGAGCCTATGGAAAAACGCCAGCAACGCGGCCTTTTTACGGTT
CCTGGCCTTTTGCTGGCCTTTTGCTCACATGTTCTTTCCTGCGTTATCCCCTGATTCTGTGGATAACCGT
ATTACCGCCTTTGAGTGAGCTGATACCGCTCGCCGCAGCCGAACGACCGAGCGCAGCGAGTCAGTGAGCG
AGGAAGCGGATGAGCGCCCAATACGCAAACCGCCTCTCACCGCGCGTTGGCCGATTCATTAATGCAGCTG
GCACGACAGGTTTCCCGACTGGAAAGCGGGCAGTGAGCGCAACGCAAACCGCCTCTCCCCGCGCGTTGGC
CGATTCATTAATGCAGCTGGCACGACAGGTTTCCCGACTGGAAAGCGGGCAGTGAGCGCAACGCAATTAA
TGTGAGTTAGCTCACTCATTAGGCACCCCAGGCTTTACACTTTATGCTTCCGGCTCGTATGTTGTGTGGA
ATTGTGAGCGGATAACAATTTCACACAGGAAACAGCTATGACCATGATTACGCCAAGGTCGACTTAACCC
TAGAAAGATAATCATATTGTGACGTACGTTAAAGATAATCATGCGTAAAATTGACGCATGTGTTTTATCG
GTCTGTATATCGAGGTTTATTTATTAATTTGAATAGATATTAAGTTTTATTATATTTACACTTACATACT
AATAATAAATTCAACAAACAATTTATTTATGTTTATTTATTTATTAAAAAAAAACAAAAACTCAAAATTT
CTTCTATAAAGTAACAAAACTTTTAGCAGTGAAAAAAATGCTTTATTTGTGAAATTTGTGATGCTATTGC
TTTATTTGTAACCATTATAAGCTGCAATAAACAAGTTAACAACAACAATTGCATTCATTTTATGTTTCAG
GTTCAGGGGGAGGTGTGGGAGGTTTTTTAAAGCAAGTAAAACCTCTACAAATGTGGTATGGCTGATTATG
ATCCTCTGGAGATTCATGCGCCAGGTTTTCTGGTCATGCACCACGTTCGTGGGCCCTCAGGAACCTCCAC
GTCAGCGGTAACTGTGAAGCCCAGTCGCTCGTAAAAAGGAAGATTCCGGGGAGCACTGGTTTCGAGGAAC
GCCGGCACGCCAGCCCGTTCCGCGGCCTCAACACCAGGAAGAACGACAGCGCTTCCCAAACCTTTACCTT
GGTGATCTGGGCTGACACCGACAGTGGCAAGAAACCACGCAGGCTCCTTTGGTCTATGAGGAGCCAGCAA
GCCCTCCATTTGCTGTTGTGCCGCCAACCTACTCCCTGACAGCTCGGCCATCCGCGGACCTATTTCCGCG
AACACTGCGCCGGCTTCGACGCTTTCCGGAGTAGTCCAGACCGCAACTGCGGCACCATCGTCCGCAACCC
AAACTTTACCAATGTCCAGACCCACGCGCGTAAGAAACAGCTCTTGCAACTCAGTTACCCTCTCTATGTG
TCTGTCCGGATCTACGGTATGGCGGGTCGCTGGATAATCTGCAAATGCTGCGGCAAGTGTTCGGACAGCC
CGTGGTACATCGTCACGGGTAGCGAGCCTAACAGTGGGCTTATATTCCGTCATGGGGCCGGGGTTCTCCT
CCACGTCGCCGGCCTGCTTCAGCAGGCTGAAGTTGGTGGCGCCGCTGCCCCCGGGGAGCATGTCAAGGTC
AAAATCGTCAAGAGCGTCAGCAGGCAGCATATCAAGGTCAAAGTCGTCAAGGGCATCGGCTGGGAGCATG
TCTAAGTCAAAATCGTCAAGGGCGTCGGTCGGCCCGCCGCTTTCGCACTTTAGCTGTTTCTCCAGGCCAC
ATATGATTAGTTCCAGGCCGAAAAGGAAGGCAGGTTCGGCTCCCTGCCGGTCGAACAGCTCAATTGCTTG
TTTCAGAAGTGGGGGCATAGAATCGGTGGTAGGTGTCTCTCTTTCCTCTTTTGCTACTTGATGCTCCTGT
TCCTCCAATACGCAGCCCAGTGTAAAGTGGCCCACGGCGGACAGAGCGTACAGTGCGTTCTCCAGGGAGA
AGCCTTGCTGACACAGGAACGCGAGCTGATTTTCCAGGGTTTCGTACTGTTTCTCTGTTGGGCGGGTGCC
GAGATGCACTTTAGCCCCGTCACGATGTGAGAGGAGAGCACAGCGGTATGACTTGGCGTTGTTCCGCAGA
AAGTCTTGCCATGACTCGCCTTCCAGGGGGCAGGAGTGGGTATGATGCCTGTCCAGCATCTCGATTGGCA
GGGCATCGAGCAGGGCCCGCTTGTTCTTCACGTGCCAGTACAGGGTAGGCTGCTCAACTCCCAGCTTTTG
AGCGAGTTTCCTTGTCGTCAGGCCTTCGATACCGACTCCATTGAGTAATTCCAGAGCAGAGTTTATGACT
TTGCTCTTGTCCAGTCTAGACATCTTATCGTCATCGTCTTTGTAATCCATGGTGGCGGATCCCGCGTCAC
GACACCTGTGTTCTGGCGGCAAACCCGTTGCGAAAAAGAACGTTCACGGCGACTACTGCACTTATATACG
GTTCTCCCCCACCCTCGGGAAAAAGGCGGAGCCAGTACACGACATCACTTTCCCAGTTTACCCCGCGCCA
CCTTCTCTAGGCACCGGTTCAATTGCCGACCCCTCCCCCCAACTTCTCGGGCACTGTGGGCCATGTGCGC
TCTGCCCCATGGTAATAGCCATGACTAATACGTAGATGTACTGCCAAGTAGGAAAGTGCCATAAGGTCAT
GTACTGGGCATAATGCCAGGCGGGCCATTTACCGTCATTGACGTCAATAGGGGGCGTACTTGGCATATGA
TACACTTGATGTACTGCCAAGTGGGCAGTTTACCGTAAATACTCCACCCATTGACGTCAATGGAAAGTGC
CTATTGGCGTTACTATGGGAACATACGTCATTATTGACGTCAATGGGCGGGGGTCGTTGGGCGGTCAGCC
AGGCGGGCCATTTACCGTAAGTTATGTAACGCGGAACTCCATATATGGGCTATGAACTAATGACCCCGTA
ATTGATTACTATTAATAACTAGTCAATAATCAATGTCATAAGCTCTAATCGCATAATCGAGCTAAGAGCG
ATTAATATGCTTAGCTAGCTTAGCTAAGCTAGATTTCTCTATTCTCCCACAATATATAGCAGCTATTAGC
TTAGCAGTCCGAATACGATCGTCCACGATCCATAAGCGTAACACATTTGAGTAGCGACTGACGGGCACCG
GAGCCACTCGAGTGGAATTA
Features (pLannotate 1.2.2; 27 found; start..end, strand, type, name):
      8..256     +  promoter       TRE3GV promoter (fragment): 3rd-generation Tet-responsive promoter that can be activated by binding of Tet-On® 3G, optimized for retroviral and lentiviral vectors
    263..304     +  promoter       tight TRE promoter (fragment): Tet-responsive promoter PTight, consisting of seven tet operator sequences followed by the minimal CMV promoter
    367..391     +  protein_bind   attB1: mutant version of attB; recombination site for the Gateway® BP reaction BP Clonase™
    400..1209    +  CDS            HHEX: HHEX_HUMAN - Also known as HEX, PRH, PRHX. Experimental evidence at protein level: Swiss-Prot protein existence level 1. Recognizes the DNA sequence 5'-ATTAA-3' (By similarity). Transcriptional repressor (By similarity). Activator of WNT-mediated transcription in conjunction with CTNNB1 (PubMed:20028982). Establishes anterior identity at two levels; acts early to enhance canonical WNT- signaling by repressing expression of TLE4, and acts later to inhibit NODAL-signaling by directly targeting NODAL (By similarity). May play a role in hematopoietic differentiation (PubMed:8096636). From Homo sap
   1214..1238    -  protein_bind   attB2: mutant version of attB; recombination site for the Gateway® BP reaction BP Clonase™
   1240..1268    +  CDS            3xHA (fragment): three tandem HA epitope tags
   1306..1328    +  promoter       SNR52 promoter (fragment): promoter for the S. cerevisiae small nucleolar RNA gene SNR52
   1349..1372    +  misc_RNA       gRNA scaffold (fragment): guide RNA scaffold for the Streptococcus pyogenes CRISPR/Cas9 system
   1433..1567    -  polyA_signal   SV40 poly(A) signal: SV40 polyadenylation signal
   1880..2037    +  CDS            lacZα (fragment): LacZα fragment of β-galactosidase; lacZ fragment
   2043..2142    -  misc_feature   bom (fragment): basis of mobility region from pBR322
   2246..2281    -  CDS            rop (fragment): Rop protein, which maintains plasmids at low copy number; rop
   2377..2481    +  promoter       AmpR promoter: bla
   2482..3342    +  CDS            AmpR: β-lactamase; bla; confers resistance to ampicillin, carbenicillin, and related antibiotics
   3513..4101    +  rep_origin     ori: high-copy-number ColE1/pMB1/pBR322/pUC origin of replication
   4284..4376    +  CDS            lacI (fragment): lac repressor; lacI; The lac repressor binds to the lac operator to inhibit transcription in E. coli. This inhibition can be relieved by adding lactose or isopropyl-β-D-thiogalactopyranoside (IPTG).
   4382..4465    +  CDS            lacI (fragment): lac repressor; lacI; The lac repressor binds to the lac operator to inhibit transcription in E. coli. This inhibition can be relieved by adding lactose or isopropyl-β-D-thiogalactopyranoside (IPTG).
   4478..4499    +  protein_bind   CAP binding site: CAP binding activates transcription in the presence of cAMP. E. coli catabolite activator protein
   4514..4544    +  promoter       lac promoter: promoter for the E. coli lac operon
   4552..4568    +  protein_bind   lac operator: The lac repressor binds to the lac operator to inhibit transcription in E. coli. This inhibition can be relieved by adding lactose or isopropyl-β-D-thiogalactopyranoside (IPTG). lac repressor encoded by lacI
   4856..4937    -  polyA_signal   SV40 poly(A) signal: SV40 polyadenylation signal
   4960..5043    -  CDS            large T antigen (fragment): large T antigen from SV40 (simian virus 40)
   5057..5653    -  CDS            pac: PUAC_STRAD - Protein predicted: Swiss-Prot protein existence level 4. Detoxification of puromycin. From Streptomyces alboniger.
   5726..5836    -  CDS            VP48: 3 tandem repeats of the minimal activation domain of herpes simplex virus VP16 (Cheng et al., 2013)
   5766..6463    -  CDS            rtTA3 (fragment): reverse tetracycline transactivator 3 activates expression from Tet-responsive promoters in the presence of doxycycline
   6516..6727    -  promoter       EF-1α core promoter: core promoter for human elongation factor EF-1α
   6728..7107    -  enhancer       CMV enhancer: human cytomegalovirus immediate early enhancer
