[The description below was written by a language model from this plasmid's Addgene catalogue record and pLannotate feature annotations shown in this document.]
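Description:
pPB-cT3G-cERP2-HHEX is a mammalian expression plasmid built on the pPB-cT3G-cERP2 backbone and described by the depositor as a PiggyBac transposon vector for doxycycline-inducible expression of human HHEX. In bacteria it is maintained through a high-copy ColE1/pUC-type origin and selected with ampicillin via the β-lactamase gene. The automated feature table does not annotate the PiggyBac terminal repeats, so their positions relative to the two expression cassettes cannot be read from the record. In a vector of this type they would flank the cargo so that a separately supplied transposase can integrate it into the host genome.

The payload is an all-in-one Tet-On arrangement. A third-generation Tet-responsive promoter (TRE3G-type tet operator repeats with a minimal promoter) drives the HHEX coding sequence, which sits between attB1 and attB2 sites left by Gateway cloning and is followed by an SV40 polyadenylation signal. HHEX encodes a homeodomain transcription factor that acts mainly as a repressor and is implicated in anterior patterning and haematopoietic differentiation. On the opposite strand, a CMV enhancer fused to the EF-1α core promoter drives a reverse tetracycline transactivator (rtTA3-like, with VP16-derived activation repeats), followed by the puromycin N-acetyltransferase gene and a second SV40 poly(A). How the two coding regions are linked is not annotated. This cassette supplies both the doxycycline-dependent activator and puromycin selection of stable integrants. Several short hits (3xHA, SNR52 promoter, gRNA scaffold, lacZα, lacI, rop) are small fragments and probably reflect backbone remnants or spurious matches rather than functional parts.

The associated work concerns transcription factor-directed differentiation of human cells towards oogonia-like cells, consistent with use for inducible HHEX overexpression in stably transposed cell lines.
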