Addgene plasmid #222928: pPB-cT3G-cERP2-HHEX
Purpose: PiggyBac transposon plasmid for doxycycline inducible expression of HHEX
Depositing lab: George Church. Depositing organization: Harvard Medical School. Publication: Rapid Human Oogonia-like Cell Specification via Combinatorial Transcription Factor-Directed Differentiation. Pierson Smela M, Kramme CC, Fortuna PRJ, Wolf B, Srikar Kavirayuni V, Adams J, Ma C, Velychko S, Widocki U, Goel S, Chen T, Vincoff S, Dong E, Kohman RE, Kobayashi M, Shioda T, Church GM, Chatterjee P. bioRxiv 2022.07.11.499564 10.1101/2022.07.11.499564.
Backbone
  Vector backbone: pPB-cT3G-cERP2
  Vector type: Mammalian Expression
  Selectable markers: Puromycin
Growth in bacteria
  Bacterial resistance: Ampicillin, 100 μg/mL
  Growth temperature: 37°C
  Growth strain: NEB Stable
  Copy number: High Copy
Gene/Insert
  Gene/Insert name: HHEX
  Species: H. sapiens (human)
  Entrez Gene: HHEX (a.k.a. HEX, HMPH, HOX11L-PEN, PRH, PRHX)
  Cloning method: Gateway Cloning
Terms and licenses: Academic/Nonprofit Terms; Industry Terms: Not Available to Industry
Depositor comments: Please visit https://doi.org/10.1101/2022.07.11.499564 for bioRxiv preprint
How to cite: pPB-cT3G-cERP2-HHEX was a gift from George Church (Addgene plasmid # 222928 ; http://n2t.net/addgene:222928 ; RRID:Addgene_222928)
